Addgene plasmid #86165: p35S::AtSOBIR1-YFPn
Purpose: SOBIR1 split YFP
Depositing lab: Silke Robatzek. Depositing organization: Sainsbury Laboratory, Norwich. Publication: Avr4 promotes Cf-4 receptor-like protein association with the BAK1/SERK3 receptor-like kinase to initiate receptor endocytosis and plant immunity. Postma J, Liebrand TW, Bi G, Evrard A, Bye RR, Mbengue M, Kuhn H, Joosten MH, Robatzek S. New Phytol. 2016 Apr;210(2):627-42. doi: 10.1111/nph.13802. Epub 2016 Jan 14. PubMed 26765243.
Backbone
  Vector backbone: pAM-PAT-GWPro35S
  Vector type: Plant Expression
Growth in bacteria
  Bacterial resistance: Ampicillin, 100 μg/mL
  Growth temperature: 37°C
  Growth strain: DH5alpha
  Copy number: High Copy
Gene/Insert
  Gene/Insert name: SOBIR1
  Species: A. thaliana (mustard weed)
  Entrez Gene: SOBIR1 (a.k.a. AT2G31880, EVERSHED, EVR, F20M17.8, F20M17_8, SUPPRESSOR OF BIR1 1)
  Promoter: 35S
  Tag / fusion protein: YFPn (C terminal on insert)
  Cloning method: Gateway Cloning
  Sequencing primers: 5′ 35S promoter
Terms and licenses: Academic/Nonprofit Terms; Industry Terms: Not Available to Industry
How to cite: p35S::AtSOBIR1-YFPn was a gift from Silke Robatzek (Addgene plasmid # 86165 ; http://n2t.net/addgene:86165 ; RRID:Addgene_86165)
