[The description below was written by a language model from this plasmid's Addgene catalogue record and pLannotate feature annotations shown in this document.]
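Description:
p35S::AtSOBIR1-YFPn is a plant expression binary vector built on the Gateway-compatible pAM-PAT-GWPro35S backbone and designed for split-YFP (bimolecular fluorescence complementation, BiFC) assays with the Arabidopsis thaliana receptor-like kinase SOBIR1. The 7.7 kb plasmid is propagated in E. coli at high copy through a ColE1/pUC-type origin under ampicillin selection (β-lactamase driven by its own promoter). It also carries an incP oriV, a broad-host-range origin of the kind used to maintain binary vectors in Agrobacterium, next to a residual klaC fragment from the parental replicon.

Between the nopaline-type right and left T-DNA border repeats lie two cassettes. In the first, an enhanced CaMV 35S promoter with a duplicated enhancer drives the SOBIR1 (EVERSHED/AT2G31880) coding sequence, which is flanked by the attB1 and attB2 sites left by Gateway recombination. SOBIR1 is fused at its C terminus to YFPn, annotated in the sequence as the VN155(I152L) N-terminal fragment of mVenus, a variant developed as an improved BiFC fragment. A CaMV polyadenylation signal terminates the transcript. The second cassette places the bar gene between the NOS promoter and NOS terminator. It encodes phosphinothricin acetyltransferase and provides glufosinate/phosphinothricin resistance for selecting transformed plant tissue.

The YFPn fragment is not fluorescent on its own, so signal appears only when SOBIR1-YFPn is co-expressed with a partner carrying the complementary C-terminal YFP fragment and the two proteins come into close proximity. The construct therefore serves to visualise SOBIR1 interactions in plant cells. The associated publication concerns receptor-like protein and receptor-like kinase association in plant immunity.
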