Features (pLannotate 1.2.2; 18 found; start..end, strand, type, name):
    135..666     -  rep_origin     oriV: incP origin of replication
    886..910     -  misc_feature   RB T-DNA repeat: right border repeat from nopaline C58 T-DNA
    958..978     +  misc_feature   MCS (fragment): pBluescript multiple cloning site
    985..1144    -  polyA_signal   CaMV poly(A) signal (fragment): cauliflower mosaic virus polyadenylation signal
   1211..1666    -  CDS            VN155(I152L): improved N-terminal fragment of mVenus for use in bimolecular fluorescence complementation (BiFC) (Kodama and Hu, 2010)
   1674..1698    +  protein_bind   attB2: mutant version of attB; recombination site for the Gateway® BP reaction BP Clonase™
   1715..3637    -  CDS            SOBIR1: SBIR1_ARATH - Also known as EVR. Experimental evidence at protein level: Swiss-Prot protein existence level 1. Dual specificity kinase acting on both serine/threonine- and tyrosine-containing substrates. Acting as a counterplayer of BIR1, promotes the activation of plant defense and cell death (PubMed:19616764). Component of the RLP23-SOBIR1-BAK1 complex that mediates NLP-triggered immunity (PubMed:27251392). Functions as an inhibitor/regulator of abscission, probably by regulating membrane trafficking during abscission (PubMed:20081191). From Arabidopsis thaliana (Mouse-ear cress).
   3658..3682    -  protein_bind   attB1: mutant version of attB; recombination site for the Gateway® BP reaction BP Clonase™
   3690..3717    +  misc_feature   MCS (fragment): pBluescript multiple cloning site
   3717..4387    -  promoter       CaMV 35S promoter (enhanced): cauliflower mosaic virus 35S promoter with a duplicated enhancer region
   4530..4709    +  promoter       NOS promoter: nopaline synthase promoter
   4751..5299    +  CDS            bar: PAT_STRHY - Experimental evidence at protein level: Swiss-Prot protein existence level 1. Inactivates phosphinothricin (PPT) by transfer of an acetyl group from acetyl CoA. Can also acetylate demethylphosphinothricin but not PTT or glutamate. This enzyme is an effector of phosphinothricin tripeptide (PTT or bialaphos) resistance. From Streptomyces hygroscopicus. Introduced by genetic manipulation and expressed in glufosinate-tolerant maize by Dekalb Genetics.
   5322..5574    +  terminator     NOS terminator: nopaline synthase terminator and poly(A) signal
   5668..5692    -  misc_feature   LB T-DNA repeat: left border repeat from nopaline C58 T-DNA
   6004..6592    -  rep_origin     ori: high-copy-number ColE1/pMB1/pBR322/pUC origin of replication
   6763..7623    -  CDS            AmpR: β-lactamase; bla; confers resistance to ampicillin, carbenicillin, and related antibiotics
   7624..7715    -  promoter       AmpR promoter: bla
   7717..71      -  CDS            klaC (fragment) (across the origin): KLAC_ECOLX - Also known as telB. Protein predicted: Swiss-Prot protein existence level 4. Belongs to the kla operon, which is associated with cryptic tellurite resistance, and IncW plasmid fertility inhibition. From Escherichia coli.
>Addgene plasmid #86165 | p35S::AtSOBIR1-YFPn | addgene full sequence | sequence record 169568 | Addgene NGS Result
GCTTTCGGGCTGATCGCCCATCCCGTTACTGCCCCGATCCCGGCAATGGCAAGGACTGCCAGCGCTGCCA
TTTTTGGGGTGAGGCCGTTCGCGGCCGAGGGGCGCAGCCCCTGGGGGGATGGGAGGCCCGCGTTAGCGGG
CCGGGAGGGTTCGAGAAGGGGGGGCACCCCCCTTCGGCGTGCGCGGTCACGCGCACAGGGCGCAGCCCTG
GTTAAAAACAAGGTTTATAAATATTGGTTTAAAAGCAGGTTAAAAGACAGGTTAGCGGTGGCCGAAAAAC
GGGCGGAAACCCTTGCAAATGCTGGATTTTCTGCCTGTGGACAGCCCCTCAAATGTCAATAGGTGCGCCC
CTCATCTGTCAGCACTCTGCCCCTCAAGTGTCAAGGATCGCGCCCCTCATCTGTCAGTAGTCGCGCCCCT
CAAGTGTCAATACCGCAGGGCACTTATCCCCAGGCTTGTCCACATCATCTGTGGGAAACTCGCGTAAAAT
CAGGCGTTTTCGCCGATTTGCGAGGCTGGCCAGCTCCACGTCGCCGGCCGAAATCGAGCCTGCCCCTCAT
CTGTCAACGCCGCGCCGGGTGAGTCGGCCCCTCAAGTGTCAACGTCCGCCCCTCATCTGTCAGTGAGGGC
CAAGTTTTCCGCGAGGTATCCACAACGCCGGCGGCCGGTGTCTCGCACACGGCTTCGACGGCGTTTCTGG
CGCGTTTGCAGGGCCATAGACGGCCGCCAGCCCAGCGGCGAGGGCAACCAGCCCGGTGAGCGTCGGAAAG
GCGCTCGGTCTTGCCTTGCTCGTCGGTGATGTACACATACAAATGGACGAACGGATAAACCTTTTCACGC
CCTTTTAAATATCCGATTATTCTAATAAACGCTCTTTTCTCTTAGGTTTACCCGCCAATATATCCTGTCA
AACACTGATAGTTTAAACTGAAGGCGGGAAACGACAATCTGATCCCCCTCCACCGCGGTGGCGGCCGCCC
GGTCACTGGATTTTGGTTTTAGGAATTAGAAATTTTATTGATAGAAGTATTTTACAAATACAAATACATA
CTAAGGGTTTCTTATATGCTCAACACATGAGCGAAACCCTATAAGAACCCTAATTCCCTTATCTGGGAAC
TACTCACACATTATTCTGGAGAAAAATAGAGAGAGATAGATTTGTAGAGAGAGACTGGTGATTTTTGCGG
ACTCTAGATTAGGCCATGATATAGACGTTGTGGCTGTTGTAGTTGTACTCCAGCTTGTGCCCCAGGATGT
TGCCGTCCTCCTTGAAGTCGATGCCCTTCAGCTCGATGCGGTTCACCAGGGTGTCGCCCTCGAACTTCAC
CTCGGCGCGGGTCTTGTAGTTGCCGTCGTCCTTGAAGAAGATGGTGCGCTCCTGGACGTAGCCTTCGGGC
ATGGCGGACTTGAAGAAGTCGTGCTGCTTCATGTGGTCGGGGTAGCGGGCGAAGCACTGCAGGCCGTAGC
CCAGGGTGGTCACGAGGGTGGGCCAGGGCACGGGCAGCTTGCCGGTGGTGCAGATCAGCTTCAGGGTCAG
CTTGCCGTAGGTGGCATCGCCCTCGCCCTCGCCGGACACGCTGAACTTGTGGCCGTTTACGTCGCCGTCC
AGCTCGACCAGGATGGGCACCACCCCGGTGAACAGCTCCTCGCCCTTGCTCACCATCCCATCAACCACTT
TGTACAAGAAAGCTGGGTCGGCGCGCCCACCCTTGTGCTTGATCTGGGACAACATGGTCCTGACATCTTT
ACTGTTCGGCCTCTGTTTTGGATCATCCAAAGTACAGTAACAGGCGATCTTCAGAACCAGAAGCATCTGT
TCATCGAATCCTTGATCCATCAACTTCGGATCAATCGCAAGGCTAGGATTTTCCGATGTTATTATGTTCC
TCATCCACTTTATCAGACTCATCTCGTCAGTATGCTGAAAAAACTCATCTGAAGGAAGCTTCCCAATCAC
CAGAATCCCAAGAATCACTCCAAAACTATAGATATCACATTTATCTGTGAACTTGTGGGTTTGATAAAAC
TCTGGTGCTATGTATCCCACAGTACCTGCAACATGCGAGGTTGTAATATGTGTGACTGCATCTGGCATTG
CCTTTGCCAGTCCGAAATCTGAAATTCTGGCTTCCATGTCATCATCAAGAAGAACATTGGCTGGCTTTAA
GTCTCTGTGAATGATTCGTGGGTTATGATCCATGTGAAGGTACTCAAGCCCTGCAGCTATACCTAAAGCA
ATCTTGTGCCTCGCTGGCCACATTAGTTCTTGATTTCCAGCTTGTACGTCAGTCAATATATCTTGCAAAC
TCCCCTTTTCCATGTACTCGTAAACGAGGTAGTGGCACTCGGGTCTTGACACGTGTGCTAACAATGGGAG
AAGATTCCGGTGCCGGATATGGCCGACTGTGTTGATCTCGGATCTAATTTGCCTCATTTTCTTGTTCAGA
AACTTGGAATCTTCATCTGTTAGTTCATCGGCGTCTTTAGGCGGTTGGATCACTTTCTTCACAGCTATGA
TCTTCCCATTGCTTCCTGGTAGTTCAGCTTTGAAAACTTCTCCACAACCTCCTCTTCCTATGATCTCCAG
AGAAGCTAACGCTTCTTCATTCTCCAAGAAAGCTAAATCTTCAGCTTTCTTGATCAATGGGCTGAATATG
GAAGGACCTGGTGGTTTTTCTGATCCTCTTATTGCTTGAATAATCAATTTGAACAACACCGAGAAGACAA
ACCCAGAGATTGTTCCTCCTATGGCTCCAACGACAAACCCTAAGATCCATGCCGCTACTTTCTTCTTCTT
GCTCTTCTTCTTCTTCTTCTTCAACTTCCCTGGTTTTGGAGCTCCCTTTGGAGCTTTTGATGTAGTGCTG
TTGTTGGGTTTGTTCGTGGGACTTGAAGTTGGAGTTTCAGCAAGAATGTGTCTTGTTTGATGTGGAGATG
TCTGAAGCTTGATACTGCTCATAACCGGAGCCGGACCTTCCAAATACCGGTTTCCGGAGAAATCAAAGAA
CCGGAGATTGTGGAACGACACAATTTGTTCCGGGATTTTGCCTGAGAAGAGATTGTTTGCAACAGAGAGA
TTCTCCAGATTGCGTAGATTCTTCAAGAAATTCAAGTTCCCGGATAACTTGTTCGAAGAGAGATCAAGGA
TTCGAAGACGGCTCAAACTAGAAAAGTTTCCCGGAATCTGACCGGAAAATCTATTTTTCCGAAGATCAAG
AACTTCAAGTTGCTTACAGCTTAAGATATCCACCGGAACAGCGTTGACCAACTGGTTATTAGACAAAGTA
AGTTCCTTGAGCTCCGACAACATTCCGATGACCGGAGAGATAGTCCCCGTCAAGCTCCTGGATCGGTAGA
CGAGCCTCGTGACACGGAGAACGTATTCTCCGGTGGTGGCAGAGTGCCGTCTCTCGCAGAAAACTCCTCG
GCGACCGCAAGGGTTGACATCACTGGCCGAAGAACGTTGACTGTTGACTCCGAGCTCTGTTTCGATGACC
TGAAGAGCTTTGAGATCTGAGGAATCGATATCGAGCCACTCAACAGAGGAGACGAATGAAGAGAGAAGAA
GAAAGGAGAGAACGGCGAGGATGAGAGGCCGGAGAAAGAGATTGGCGCTTCCCGTGGGAACAGCCATGGT
GAAGGGGGCGGCCGCGGAGCCTGCTTTTTTGTACAAACTTGTTGATGGGAAGCTTATCGATACCGTCGAC
CTCGAGGTCCTCTCCAAATGAAATGAACTTCCTTATATAGAGGAAGGGTCTTGCGAAGGATAGTGGGATT
GTGCGTCATCCCTTACGTCAGTGGAGATATCACATCAATCCACTTGCTTTGAAGACGTGGTTGGAACGTC
TTCTTTTTCCACGATGTTCCTCGTGGGTGGGGGTCCATCTTTGGGACCACTGTCGGTAGAGGCATCTTGA
ACGATAGCCTTTCCTTTATCGCAATGATGGCATTTGTAGAAGCCATCTTCCTTTTCTACTGTCCTTTCGA
TGAAGTGACAGATAGCTGGGCAATGGAATCCGAGGAGGTTTCCCGATATTACCCTTTGTTGAAAAGTCTC
AATAGCCCTCTGGTCTTCTGAGACTGTATCTTTGATATTCTTGGAGTAGACGAGAGTGTCGTGCTCCACC
ATGTATCACATCAATCCACTTGCTTTGAAGACGTGGTTGGAACGTCTTCTTTTTCCACGATGTTCCTCGT
GGGTGGGGGTCCATCTTTGGGACCACTGTCGGTAGAGGCATCTTGAACGATAGCCTTTCCTTTATCGCAA
TGATGGCATTTGTAGAAGCCATCTTCCTTTTCTACTGTCCTTTCGATGAAGTGACAGATAGCTGGGCAAT
GGAATCCGAGGAGGTTTCCCGATATTACCCTTTGTTGAAAAGTCTCAATAGCCCTCTGGTCTTCTGAACC
GGGCGCGCCCAAACCGAAGGCGGGAAACGACAATCTGATCATGAGCGGAGAATTAAGGGAGTCACGTTAT
GACCCCCGCCGATGACGCGGGACAAGCCGTTTTACGTTTGGAACTGACAGAACCGCAACGTTGAAGGAGC
CACTGAGCCGCGGGTTTCTGGAGTTTAATGAGCTAAGCACATACGTCAGAAACCATTATTGCGCGTTCAA
AAGTCGCCTAAGGTCACTATCAGCTAGCAAATATTTCTTGTCAAAAATGCTCCACTGACGTTCCATAAAT
TCCCCTCGGTATCCAATTAGAGTCTCATATTCACTCTCAACTCGATCGAGGGGATCTACCATGAGCCCAG
AACGACGCCCGGCCGACATCCGCCGTGCCACCGAGGCGGACATGCCGGCGGTCTGCACCATCGTCAACCA
CTACATCGAGACAAGCACGGTCAACTTCCGTACCGAGCCGCAGGAACCGCAGGAGTGGACGGACGACCTC
GTCCGTCTGCGGGAGCGCTATCCCTGGCTCGTCGCCGAGGTGGACGGCGAGGTCGCCGGCATCGCCTACG
CGGGTCCCTGGAAGGCACGCAACGCCTACGACTGGACGGCCGAGTCGACCGTGTACGTCTCCCCCCGCCA
CCAGCGGACGGGACTGGGCTCCACGCTCTACACCCACCTGCTGAAGTCCCTGGAGGCACAGGGCTTCAAG
AGCGTGGTCGCTGTCATCGGGCTGCCCAACGACCCGAGCGTGCGCATGCACGAGGCGCTCGGATATGCCC
CCCGCGGCATGCTGCGGGCGGCCGGCTTCAAGCACGGGAACTGGCATGACGTGGGTTTCTGGCAGCTGGA
CTTCAGCCTGCCGGTGCCGCCCCGTCCGGTCCTGCCCGTCACCGAAATCTGATGACCCCTAGAGTCAAGC
AGATCGTTCAAACATTTGGCAATAAAGTTTCTTAAGATTGAATCCTGTTGCCGGTCTTGCGATGATTATC
ATATAATTTCTGTTGAATTACGTTAAGCATGTAATAATTAACATGTAATGCATGACGTTATTTATGAGAT
GGGTTTTTATGATTAGAGTCCCGCAATTATACATTTAATACGCGATAGAAAACAAAATATAGCGCGCAAA
CTAGGATAAATTATCGCGCGCGGTGTCATCTATGTTACTAGATCGACCGGCATGCAAGCTGATATCTGGT
AGAGACGTTAGTATTCGATCATTAAAAACGTCCGCAATGTGTTATTAAGTTGTCTAAGCGTCAATTTGTT
TACACCACAATATATCCTGCCACCAGCCAGCCAACAGCTCCCCGACCGGCAGCTCGGCACAAAATCACCA
CTCGATACAGGCAGCCCATCAGTCCGGGACGGCGTCAGCGGGAGAGCCGTTGTAAGGCGGCAGACTTTGC
TCATGTTACCGATGCTATTCGGAAGAACGGCAACTAAGCTGCCGGGTTTGAAACACGGATGATCTCGCGG
AGGGTAGCATGTTGATTGTAACGATGACAGAGCGTTGCTGCCTGTGATCCTCTAGCTAGAGTCCATGTGA
GCAAAAGGCCAGCAAAAGGCCAGGAACCGTAAAAAGGCCGCGTTGCTGGCGTTTTTCCATAGGCTCCGCC
CCCCTGACGAGCATCACAAAAATCGACGCTCAAGTCAGAGGTGGCGAAACCCGACAGGACTATAAAGATA
CCAGGCGTTTCCCCCTGGAAGCTCCCTCGTGCGCTCTCCTGTTCCGACCCTGCCGCTTACCGGATACCTG
TCCGCCTTTCTCCCTTCGGGAAGCGTGGCGCTTTCTCATAGCTCACGCTGTAGGTATCTCAGTTCGGTGT
AGGTCGTTCGCTCCAAGCTGGGCTGTGTGCACGAACCCCCCGTTCAGCCCGACCGCTGCGCCTTATCCGG
TAACTATCGTCTTGAGTCCAACCCGGTAAGACACGACTTATCGCCACTGGCAGCAGCCACTGGTAACAGG
ATTAGCAGAGCGAGGTATGTAGGCGGTGCTACAGAGTTCTTGAAGTGGTGGCCTAACTACGGCTACACTA
GAAGAACAGTATTTGGTATCTGCGCTCTGCTGAAGCCAGTTACCTTCGGAAAAAGAGTTGGTAGCTCTTG
ATCCGGCAAACAAACCACCGCTGGTAGCGGTGGTTTTTTTGTTTGCAAGCAGCAGATTACGCGCAGAAAA
AAAGGATCTCAAGAAGATCCTTTGATCTTTTCTACGGGGTCTGACGCTCAGTGGAACGAAAACTCACGTT
AAGGGATTTTGGTCATGAGATTATCAAAAAGGATCTTCACCTAGATCCTTTTAAATTAAAAATGAAGTTT
TAAATCAATCTAAAGTATATATGAGTAAACTTGGTCTGACAGTTACCAATGCTTAATCAGTGAGGCACCT
ATCTCAGCGATCTGTCTATTTCGTTCATCCATAGTTGCCTGACTCCCCGTCGTGTAGATAACTACGATAC
GGGAGGGCTTACCATCTGGCCCCAGTGCTGCAATGATACCGCGAGACCCACGCTCACCGGCTCCAGATTT
ATCAGCAATAAACCAGCCAGCCGGAAGGGCCGAGCGCAGAAGTGGTCCTGCAACTTTATCCGCCTCCATC
CAGTCTATTAATTGTTGCCGGGAAGCTAGAGTAAGTAGTTCGCCAGTTAATAGTTTGCGCAACGTTGTTG
CCATTGCTACAGGCATCGTGGTGTCACGCTCGTCGTTTGGTATGGCTTCATTCAGCTCCGGTTCCCAACG
ATCAAGGCGAGTTACATGATCCCCCATGTTGTGCAAAAAAGCGGTTAGCTCCTTCGGTCCTCCGATCGTT
GTCAGAAGTAAGTTGGCCGCAGTGTTATCACTCATGGTTATGGCAGCACTGCATAATTCTCTTACTGTCA
TGCCATCCGTAAGATGCTTTTCTGTGACTGGTGAGTACTCAACCAAGTCATTCTGAGAATAGTGTATGCG
GCGACCGAGTTGCTCTTGCCCGGCGTCAATACGGGATAATACCGCGCCACATAGCAGAACTTTAAAAGTG
CTCATCATTGGAAAACGTTCTTCGGGGCGAAAACTCTCAAGGATCTTACCGCTGTTGAGATCCAGTTCGA
TGTAACCCACTCGTGCACCCAACTGATCTTCAGCATCTTTTACTTTCACCAGCGTTTCTGGGTGAGCAAA
AACAGGAAGGCAAAATGCCGCAAAAAAGGGAATAAGGGCGACACGGAAATGTTGAATACTCATACTCTTC
CTTTTTCAATATTATTGAAGCATTTATCAGGGTTATTGTCTCATGAGCGGATACATATTTGAATGTATTT
AGAAAAATAAACAAATAGGGGTA
